Addgene plasmid #192840: pGEMT-mMyh1UTR
Purpose: Plasmid to produce ISH probe for mMyh1 gene with UTR sequence
Depositing lab: Masafumi Inui. Depositing organization: Meiji University. Publication: Digoxigenin-labeled RNA probes for untranslated regions enable the isoform-specific gene expression analysis of myosin heavy chains in whole-mount in situ hybridization. Tanji M, Wada K, Sakamoto K, Ono Y, Inui M. Dev Growth Differ. 2022 Dec 14. doi: 10.1111/dgd.12832. PubMed 36517457.
Backbone
  Vector backbone: pGEM-Teasy
  Backbone manufacturer: Promega
  Backbone size w/o insert (bp): 3016
  Total vector size (bp): 3117
Growth in bacteria
  Bacterial resistance: Ampicillin, 100 μg/mL
  Growth temperature: 37°C
  Growth strain: DH5alpha
  Copy number: High Copy
Gene/Insert
  Gene/Insert name: myosin heavy chain 1 (alt name: Myh1)
  Species: M. musculus (mouse)
  Insert size (bp): 101
  GenBank ID: NM_030679
  Entrez Gene: Myh1 (a.k.a. A530084A17Rik, IId, IId/x, MHC-2X/D, MHC2X/D, MYHC-IIX, MdMs, MyHC-IId/x, MyHC-IIx/d, Myhs-f, Myhs-f2, Myhsf2)
  Cloning method: Restriction Enzyme; 5′ cloning site EcoRI (not destroyed); 3′ cloning site EcoRI (not destroyed)
  Sequencing primers: 5′ T7; 3′ SP6
Terms and licenses: Academic/Nonprofit Terms; Industry Terms: Not Available to Industry
How to cite: pGEMT-mMyh1UTR was a gift from Masafumi Inui (Addgene plasmid # 192840 ; http://n2t.net/addgene:192840 ; RRID:Addgene_192840)
