[The description below was written by a language model from this plasmid's Addgene catalogue record and pLannotate feature annotations shown in this document.]
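Description:
pGEMT-mMyh1UTR is a small (about 3.1 kb) bacterial cloning and in vitro transcription plasmid built on the Promega pGEM-T Easy backbone. It carries a 101 bp fragment from the untranslated region of mouse myosin heavy chain 1 (Myh1, the MyHC-IIx/d isoform). It is maintained in E. coli at high copy through a ColE1/pUC-type origin and selected with ampicillin via the β-lactamase gene and its native promoter. An f1 phage origin is also present, which in principle allows single-stranded DNA production. The remaining annotated elements (CAP binding site, lac promoter and operator, lacZα fragment, a short lacI remnant) belong to the backbone's blue/white screening cassette, which the insert interrupts.

The Myh1 UTR fragment sits in the multiple cloning site, flanked by EcoRI sites that remain intact, so it can be excised. Opposing SP6 and T7 bacteriophage promoters bracket the insert and point inward. Run-off transcription with one or the other polymerase therefore yields sense or antisense RNA, but the record does not state the insert's orientation, so it does not say which promoter gives the antisense probe. A short "VESPI_VESMG" coding fragment called within this region is almost certainly a spurious annotation match rather than a real feature. The feature table does not annotate the Myh1 insert itself.

The plasmid serves as a template for making labelled RNA probes for in situ hybridization. Myosin heavy chain isoforms are highly similar in their coding regions, so a probe against the divergent UTR allows isoform-specific detection of Myh1 transcripts, as in the associated work using digoxigenin-labelled probes in whole-mount in situ hybridization.
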