Features (pLannotate 1.2.2; 13 found; start..end, strand, type, name):
    420..1008    +  rep_origin     ori: high-copy-number ColE1/pMB1/pBR322/pUC origin of replication
   1191..1283    +  CDS            lacI (fragment): lac repressor; lacI; The lac repressor binds to the lac operator to inhibit transcription in E. coli. This inhibition can be relieved by adding lactose or isopropyl-β-D-thiogalactopyranoside (IPTG).
   1296..1317    +  protein_bind   CAP binding site: CAP binding activates transcription in the presence of cAMP. E. coli catabolite activator protein
   1332..1362    +  promoter       lac promoter: promoter for the E. coli lac operon
   1370..1386    +  protein_bind   lac operator: The lac repressor binds to the lac operator to inhibit transcription in E. coli. This inhibition can be relieved by adding lactose or isopropyl-β-D-thiogalactopyranoside (IPTG). lac repressor encoded by lacI
   1428..1446    +  promoter       SP6 promoter: promoter for bacteriophage SP6 RNA polymerase
   1458..1520    +  CDS            VESPI_VESMG (fragment): Experimental evidence at protein level: Swiss-Prot protein existence level 1. Shows contractile activity on isolated ileum smooth muscle. From Vespa magnifica (Hornet).
   1687..1705    -  promoter       T7 promoter: promoter for bacteriophage T7 RNA polymerase
   1708..1865    +  CDS            lacZα (fragment): LacZα fragment of β-galactosidase; lacZ fragment
   1869..2297    +  rep_origin     f1 ori (sequence partly withheld): f1 bacteriophage origin of replication; arrow indicates direction of (+) strand synthesis
   2325..2375    -  misc_feature   bom (fragment): basis of mobility region from pBR322
   2402..2506    +  promoter       AmpR promoter: bla
   2507..249     +  CDS            AmpR (across the origin): β-lactamase; bla; confers resistance to ampicillin, carbenicillin, and related antibiotics
>Addgene plasmid #192840 | pGEMT-mMyh1UTR | addgene full sequence | sequence record 380186 | Addgene NGS Result
TTAATAGACTGGATGGAGGCGGATAAAGTTGCAGGACCACTTCTGCGCTCGGCCCTTCCGGCTGGCTGGT
TTATTGCTGATAAATCTGGAGCCGGTGAGCGTGGGTCTCGCGGTATCATTGCAGCACTGGGGCCAGATGG
TAAGCCCTCCCGTATCGTAGTTATCTACACGACGGGGAGTCAGGCAACTATGGATGAACGAAATAGACAG
ATCGCTGAGATAGGTGCCTCACTGATTAAGCATTGGTAACTGTCAGACCAAGTTTACTCATATATACTTT
AGATTGATTTAAAACTTCATTTTTAATTTAAAAGGATCTAGGTGAAGATCCTTTTTGATAATCTCATGAC
CAAAATCCCTTAACGTGAGTTTTCGTTCCACTGAGCGTCAGACCCCGTAGAAAAGATCAAAGGATCTTCT
TGAGATCCTTTTTTTCTGCGCGTAATCTGCTGCTTGCAAACAAAAAAACCACCGCTACCAGCGGTGGTTT
GTTTGCCGGATCAAGAGCTACCAACTCTTTTTCCGAAGGTAACTGGCTTCAGCAGAGCGCAGATACCAAA
TACTGTTCTTCTAGTGTAGCCGTAGTTAGGCCACCACTTCAAGAACTCTGTAGCACCGCCTACATACCTC
GCTCTGCTAATCCTGTTACCAGTGGCTGCTGCCAGTGGCGATAAGTCGTGTCTTACCGGGTTGGACTCAA
GACGATAGTTACCGGATAAGGCGCAGCGGTCGGGCTGAACGGGGGGTTCGTGCACACAGCCCAGCTTGGA
GCGAACGACCTACACCGAACTGAGATACCTACAGCGTGAGCTATGAGAAAGCGCCACGCTTCCCGAAGGG
AGAAAGGCGGACAGGTATCCGGTAAGCGGCAGGGTCGGAACAGGAGAGCGCACGAGGGAGCTTCCAGGGG
GAAACGCCTGGTATCTTTATAGTCCTGTCGGGTTTCGCCACCTCTGACTTGAGCGTCGATTTTTGTGATG
CTCGTCAGGGGGGCGGAGCCTATGGAAAAACGCCAGCAACGCGGCCTTTTTACGGTTCCTGGCCTTTTGC
TGGCCTTTTGCTCACATGTTCTTTCCTGCGTTATCCCCTGATTCTGTGGATAACCGTATTACCGCCTTTG
AGTGAGCTGATACCGCTCGCCGCAGCCGAACGACCGAGCGCAGCGAGTCAGTGAGCGAGGAAGCGGAAGA
GCGCCCAATACGCAAACCGCCTCTCCCCGCGCGTTGGCCGATTCATTAATGCAGCTGGCACGACAGGTTT
CCCGACTGGAAAGCGGGCAGTGAGCGCAACGCAATTAATGTGAGTTAGCTCACTCATTAGGCACCCCAGG
CTTTACACTTTATGCTTCCGGCTCGTATGTTGTGTGGAATTGTGAGCGGATAACAATTTCACACAGGAAA
CAGCTATGACCATGATTACGCCAAGCTATTTAGGTGACACTATAGAATACTCAAGCTATGCATCCAACGC
GTTGGGAGCTCTCCCATATGGTCGACCTGCAGGCGGCCGCGAATTCACTAGTGATTGGCAGATAAATTTT
TTATCTCCCAAAGTTATGAGTACAAAACAGAGTGACAAAGATCTTCACATTTTGCTCATCTCTTTGGTCA
CTTTCCTGCACTTGGATCATCGAATTCCCGCGGCCGCCATGGCGGCCGGGAGCATGCGACGTCGGGCCCA
ATTCGCCCTATAGTGAGTCGTATTACAATTCACTGGCCGTCGTTTTACAACGTCGTGACTGGGAAAACCC
TGGCGTTACCCAACTTAATCGCCTTGCAGCACATCCCCCTTTCGCCAGCTGGCGTAATAGCGAAGAGGCC
CGCACCGATCGCCCTTCCCAACAGTTGCGCAGCCTGAATGGCGAATGG
[124 nt withheld, positions 1869-1992]
C
[91 nt withheld, positions 1994-2084]
A
[49 nt withheld, positions 2086-2134]
CCTTTGACGTTGGAGTCCACGTTCTTT
[37 nt withheld, positions 2162-2198]
ACCCTATCTCGGTCTATTCTTTTGATTTATAAGGGATTTTGCCGATTTCGGCCTATTGGTTAAAAAATGA
GCTGATTTAACAAAAATTTAACGCGAATTTTAACAAAATATTAACGCTTACAATTTCCTGATGCGGTATT
TTCTCCTTACGCATCTGTGCGGTATTTCACACCGCATCAGGTGGCACTTTTCGGGGAAATGTGCGCGGAA
CCCCTATTTGTTTATTTTTCTAAATACATTCAAATATGTATCCGCTCATGAGACAATAACCCTGATAAAT
GCTTCAATAATATTGAAAAAGGAAGAGTATGAGTATTCAACATTTCCGTGTCGCCCTTATTCCCTTTTTT
GCGGCATTTTGCCTTCCTGTTTTTGCTCACCCAGAAACGCTGGTGAAAGTAAAAGATGCTGAAGATCAGT
TGGGTGCACGAGTGGGTTACATCGAACTGGATCTCAACAGCGGTAAGATCCTTGAGAGTTTTCGCCCCGA
AGAACGTTTTCCAATGATGAGCACTTTTAAAGTTCTGCTATGTGGCGCGGTATTATCCCGTATTGACGCC
GGGCAAGAGCAACTCGGTCGCCGCATACACTATTCTCAGAATGACTTGGTTGAGTACTCACCAGTCACAG
AAAAGCATCTTACGGATGGCATGACAGTAAGAGAATTATGCAGTGCTGCCATAACCATGAGTGATAACAC
TGCGGCCAACTTACTTCTGACAACGATCGGAGGACCGAAGGAGCTAACCGCTTTTTTGCACAACATGGGG
GATCATGTAACTCGCCTTGATCGTTGGGAACCGGAGCTGAATGAAGCCATACCAAACGACGAGCGTGACA
CCACGATGCCTGTAGCAATGGCAACAACGTTGCGCAAACTATTAACTGGCGAACTACTTACTCTAGCTTC
CCGGCAACAA
